>Addgene plasmid #130135 | pRDAX-385 FLAG IFP1.4 | addgene full sequence | sequence record 270727 | Addgene NGS Result
CGCCAGCAACGCGGCCTTTTTACGGTTCCTGGCCTTTTGCTGGCCTTTTGCTCACATGTTCTTTCCTGCG
TTATCCCCTGATTCTGTGGATAACCGTATTACCGCCATGCATTAGTTATTAATAGTAATCAATTACGGGG
TCATTAGTTCATAGCCCATATATGGAGTTCCGCGTTACATAACTTACGGTAAATGGCCCGCCTGGCTGAC
CGCCCAACGACCCCCGCCCATTGACGTCAATAATGACGTATGTTCCCATAGTAACGCCAATAGGGACTTT
CCATTGACGTCAATGGGTGGAGTATTTACGGTAAACTGCCCACTTGGCAGTACATCAAGTGTATCATATG
CCAAGTACGCCCCCTATTGACGTCAATGACGGTAAATGGCCCGCCTGGCATTATGCCCAGTACATGACCT
TATGGGACTTTCCTACTTGGCAGTACATCTACGTATTAGTCATCGCTATTACCATGGTGATGCGGTTTTG
GCAGTACATCAATGGGCGTGGATAGCGGTTTGACTCACGGGGATTTCCAAGTCTCCACCCCATTGACGTC
AATGGGAGTTTGTTTTGGCACCAAAATCAACGGGACTTTCCAAAATGTCGTAACAACTCCGCCCCATTGA
CGCAAATGGGCGGTAGGCGTGTACGGTGGGAGGTCTATATAAGCAGAGCTGGTTTAGTGAACCGTCAGAT
CCGCTAGCGCTACCGGACTCAGATCTCGAGCTCAAGCTTCGAATTCGCCACCATGGACTACAAAGACGAT
GACGATAAAGGAAGTGCTCGGGATCCATTGCCTTTCTTCCCACCCTTGTACCTCGGTGGACCAGAGATCA
CCACCGAGAACTGCGAGAGGGAACCGATACACATTCCCGGGTCCATTCAGCCCCATGGTGCGCTGCTGAC
TGCTGACGGACATTCAGGGGAAGTGCTGCAAGTCAGCCTGAATGCAGCAACCTTTCTGGGCCAAGAACCC
ACTGTGCTTCGCGGGCAGACCTTGGCTGCTCTGCTGCCTGAGCAGTGGCCAGCCCTCCAAGCAGCTCTTC
CACCCGGTTGTCCAGACGCCCTCCAGTATCGTGCCACTCTGGACTGGCCTGCTGCCGGCCACCTTAGCCT
GACAGTGCACAGGGTAGCTGAGCTGCTCATCCTCGAATTCGAGCCCACCGAGGCATGGGACAGCATTGGA
CCCCATGCGCTGAGGAACGCTATGTTCGCCCTTGAATCTGCTCCCAATCTCCGAGCACTGGCTGAAGTCG
CCACACAGACAGTCAGGGAGCTGACAGGCTTTGATCGGGTGATGCTGTACAAGTTTGCCCCAGATGCAAC
GGGTGAGATGATCGCAGAAGCCAGACGGGAAGGGATGCAGGCCTTCCTGGGCCACAGATTTCCGGCCTCA
CATACGCCTGCTCAGGCCAGAGCACTGTACACCCGACACCTCCTGAGACTGACTGCGGACACTAGAGCAG
CTGCCGTGCCACTCGATCCCGTGCTCAACCCACAGACCAATGCGCCTACCCCTTTGGGAGGAGCCGTACT
GAGGGCCACATCCCCTATGCACATGCAGTATCTGCGCAACATGGGCGTTGGGAGTAGTCTGTCTGTGTCC
GTTGTCGTTGGAGGGCAACTGTGGGGCTTGATCGTCTGCCACCATCAGACACCGTATGTGCTTCCTCCTG
ACTTGCGTACAACTCTGGAGGAGCTGGGCCGCAAGCTTAGCGGCCAGGTGCAGCGGAAAGAGGCCACTGG
TGATTACAAGGATGACGATGACAAGTAAGCGGCCGCGACTCTAGATCATAATCAGCCATACCACATTTGT
AGAGGTTTTACTTGCTTTAAAAAACCTCCCACACCTCCCCCTGAACCTGAAACATAAAATGAATGCAATT
GTTGTTGTTAACTTGTTTATTGCAGCTTATAATGGTTACAAATAAAGCAATAGCATCACAAATTTCACAA
ATAAAGCATTTTTTTCACTGCATTCTAGTTGTGGTTTGTCCAAACTCATCAATGTATCTTAAGGCGTAAA
TTGTAAGCGTTAATATTTTGTTAAAATTCGCGTTAAATTTTTGTTAAATCAGCTCATTTTTTAACCAATA
GGCCGAAATCGGCAAAATCCCTTATAAATCAAAAGAATAGACCGAGATAGGGT
[37 nt withheld, positions 2154-2190]
AAAGAACGTGGACTCCAACGTCAAAGG
[49 nt withheld, positions 2218-2266]
T
[91 nt withheld, positions 2268-2358]
G
[124 nt withheld, positions 2360-2483]
CAGGTGGCACTTTTCGGGGAAATGTGCGCGGAACCCCTATTTGTTTATTTTTCTAAATACATTCAAATAT
GTATCCGCTCATGAGACAATAACCCTGATAAATGCTTCAATAATATTGAAAAAGGAAGAGTCCTGAGGCG
GAAAGAACCAGCTGTGGAATGTGTGTCAGTTAGGGTGTGGAAAGTCCCCAGGCTCCCCAGCAGGCAGAAG
TATGCAAAGCATGCATCTCAATTAGTCAGCAACCAGGTGTGGAAAGTCCCCAGGCTCCCCAGCAGGCAGA
AGTATGCAAAGCATGCATCTCAATTAGTCAGCAACCATAGTCCCGCCCCTAACTCCGCCCATCCCGCCCC
TAACTCCGCCCAGTTCCGCCCATTCTCCGCCCCATGGCTGACTAATTTTTTTTATTTATGCAGAGGCCGA
GGCCGCCTCGGCCTCTGAGCTATTCCAGAAGTAGTGAGGAGGCTTTTTTGGAGGCCTAGGCTTTTGCAAA
GATCGATCAAGAGACAGGATGAGGATCGTTTCGCATGATTGAACAAGATGGATTGCACGCAGGTTCTCCG
GCCGCTTGGGTGGAGAGGCTATTCGGCTATGACTGGGCACAACAGACAATCGGCTGCTCTGATGCCGCCG
TGTTCCGGCTGTCAGCGCAGGGGCGCCCGGTTCTTTTTGTCAAGACCGACCTGTCCGGTGCCCTGAATGA
ACTGCAAGACGAGGCAGCGCGGCTATCGTGGCTGGCCACGACGGGCGTTCCTTGCGCAGCTGTGCTCGAC
GTTGTCACTGAAGCGGGAAGGGACTGGCTGCTATTGGGCGAAGTGCCGGGGCAGGATCTCCTGTCATCTC
ACCTTGCTCCTGCCGAGAAAGTATCCATCATGGCTGATGCAATGCGGCGGCTGCATACGCTTGATCCGGC
TACCTGCCCATTCGACCACCAAGCGAAACATCGCATCGAGCGAGCACGTACTCGGATGGAAGCCGGTCTT
GTCGATCAGGATGATCTGGACGAAGAGCATCAGGGGCTCGCGCCAGCCGAACTGTTCGCCAGGCTCAAGG
CGAGCATGCCCGACGGCGAGGATCTCGTCGTGACCCATGGCGATGCCTGCTTGCCGAATATCATGGTGGA
AAATGGCCGCTTTTCTGGATTCATCGACTGTGGCCGGCTGGGTGTGGCGGACCGCTATCAGGACATAGCG
TTGGCTACCCGTGATATTGCTGAAGAGCTTGGCGGCGAATGGGCTGACCGCTTCCTCGTGCTTTACGGTA
TCGCCGCTCCCGATTCGCAGCGCATCGCCTTCTATCGCCTTCTTGACGAGTTCTTCTGAGCGGGACTCTG
GGGTTCGAAATGACCGACCAAGCGACGCCCAACCTGCCATCACGAGATTTCGATTCCACCGCCGCCTTCT
ATGAAAGGTTGGGCTTCGGAATCGTTTTCCGGGACGCCGGCTGGATGATCCTCCAGCGCGGGGATCTCAT
GCTGGAGTTCTTCGCCCACCCTAGGGGGAGGCTAACTGAAACACGGAAGGAGACAATACCGGAAGGAACC
CGCGCTATGACGGCAATAAAAAGACAGAATAAAACGCACGGTGTTGGGTCGTTTGTTCATAAACGCGGGG
TTCGGTCCCAGGGCTGGCACTCTGTCGATACCCCACCGAGACCCCATTGGGGCCAATACGCCCGCGTTTC
TTCCTTTTCCCCACCCCACCCCCCAAGTTCGGGTGAAGGCCCAGGGCTCGCAGCCAACGTCGGGGCGGCA
GGCCCTGCCATAGCCTCAGGTTACTCATATATACTTTAGATTGATTTAAAACTTCATTTTTAATTTAAAA
GGATCTAGGTGAAGATCCTTTTTGATAATCTCATGACCAAAATCCCTTAACGTGAGTTTTCGTTCCACTG
AGCGTCAGACCCCGTAGAAAAGATCAAAGGATCTTCTTGAGATCCTTTTTTTCTGCGCGTAATCTGCTGC
TTGCAAACAAAAAAACCACCGCTACCAGCGGTGGTTTGTTTGCCGGATCAAGAGCTACCAACTCTTTTTC
CGAAGGTAACTGGCTTCAGCAGAGCGCAGATACCAAATACTGTTCTTCTAGTGTAGCCGTAGTTAGGCCA
CCACTTCAAGAACTCTGTAGCACCGCCTACATACCTCGCTCTGCTAATCCTGTTACCAGTGGCTGCTGCC
AGTGGCGATAAGTCGTGTCTTACCGGGTTGGACTCAAGACGATAGTTACCGGATAAGGCGCAGCGGTCGG
GCTGAACGGGGGGTTCGTGCACACAGCCCAGCTTGGAGCGAACGACCTACACCGAACTGAGATACCTACA
GCGTGAGCTATGAGAAAGCGCCACGCTTCCCGAAGGGAGAAAGGCGGACAGGTATCCGGTAAGCGGCAGG
GTCGGAACAGGAGAGCGCACGAGGGAGCTTCCAGGGGGAAACGCCTGGTATCTTTATAGTCCTGTCGGGT
TTCGCCACCTCTGACTTGAGCGTCGATTTTTGTGATGCTCGTCAGGGGGGCGGAGCCTATGGAAAAA
Features (pLannotate 1.2.2; 17 found; start..end, strand, type, name):
     46..105     +  rep_origin     RSF ori (fragment): Plasmids containing the RSF 1030 origin of replication can be propagated in E. coli cells that contain additional plasmids with compatible origins.
    173..476     +  enhancer       CMV enhancer: human cytomegalovirus immediate early enhancer
    477..680     +  promoter       CMV promoter: human cytomegalovirus (CMV) immediate early promoter
    703..746     +  misc_feature   MCS (fragment): multiple cloning site
    755..779     +  CDS            3xFLAG (fragment): three tandem FLAG® epitope tags
    786..1745    +  CDS            iFP1.4: iFP1.4 is a basic (constitutively fluorescent) near ir fluorescent protein published in 2009, derived from Deinococcus radiodurans. It has low acid sensitivity. It requires the cofactor biliverdin for fluorescence.
   1752..1775    +  CDS            FLAG: FLAG® epitope tag, followed by an enterokinase cleavage site
   1794..1877    +  CDS            large T antigen (fragment): large T antigen from SV40 (simian virus 40)
   1900..2021    +  polyA_signal   SV40 poly(A) signal: SV40 polyadenylation signal
   2055..2483    -  rep_origin     f1 ori (sequence partly withheld): f1 bacteriophage origin of replication; arrow indicates direction of (+) strand synthesis
   2510..2614    +  promoter       AmpR promoter: bla
   2616..2973    +  promoter       SV40 promoter: SV40 enhancer and early promoter
   3008..3802    +  CDS            NeoR/KanR: aminoglycoside phosphotransferase from Tn5; aph(3')-II (or nptII); confers resistance to neomycin, kanamycin, and G418 (Geneticin®)
   3823..3975    +  CDS            ble (fragment): BLE_KLEPN - Experimental evidence at protein level: Swiss-Prot protein existence level 1. Binding protein with a strong affinity to the bleomycin family of antibiotics. Binds to CL990; an antimitotic-antibiotic compound. From Klebsiella pneumoniae.
   4034..4081    +  polyA_signal   HSV TK poly(A) signal: herpes simplex virus thymidine kinase polyadenylation signal (Cole and Stacy, 1985)
   4172..4188    -  polyA_signal   bGH poly(A) signal (fragment): bovine growth hormone polyadenylation signal
   4410..4998    +  rep_origin     ori: high-copy-number ColE1/pMB1/pBR322/pUC origin of replication
