[The description below was written by a language model from this plasmid's Addgene catalogue record and pLannotate feature annotations shown in this document.]
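Description:
pRDAX-385 FLAG IFP1.4 is a 5.0 kb mammalian expression plasmid built on the Clontech pEGFP-N1 backbone, in which the original reporter position is occupied by the near-infrared fluorescent protein IFP1.4. It is propagated in E. coli as a high-copy plasmid through its ColE1/pUC-type origin and selected with kanamycin. The same NeoR/KanR aminoglycoside phosphotransferase gene is driven by tandem bacterial (bla) and SV40 early promoters and terminated by the HSV TK polyadenylation signal, so it can also support G418 selection in mammalian cells. An f1 origin is also present. The short RSF ori, ble and bGH poly(A) matches are fragmentary annotations and probably not functional modules.

The expression cassette consists of the human CMV immediate-early enhancer and promoter, a remnant of the multiple cloning site, and an open reading frame of about 960 bp annotated as iFP1.4, followed by the SV40 poly(A) signal. A FLAG-type epitope sequence lies immediately upstream of the coding region (annotated as a partial 3xFLAG match) and a single FLAG tag lies immediately downstream, so the protein should be detectable with anti-FLAG antibodies. IFP1.4 is an engineered bacteriophytochrome derivative that needs biliverdin as a cofactor to fluoresce. The feature annotation attributes it to Deinococcus radiodurans, whereas the catalogue entry lists the insert species as mouse, a discrepancy the record does not resolve.

The stated purpose is a vector for protein–protein interaction assays based on bimolecular or trimolecular fluorescence complementation (BiFC/TriFC). Because the annotated insert appears to be the intact fluorescent protein rather than a split fragment, it may serve as a full-length reference or control in such a set, although the record does not say so. The cloning sites used are not recorded.
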