Addgene plasmid #130135: pRDAX-385 FLAG IFP1.4
Purpose: PPI (BiFC/TriFC) assay vector
Depositing lab: Gary Lewin. Depositing organization: Max-Delbrueck-Centrum fuer Molekulare Medizin (MDC).
Backbone
  Vector backbone: pEGFP-N1 U55762 Clontech
  Vector type: Mammalian Expression
Growth in bacteria
  Bacterial resistance: Kanamycin, 50 μg/mL
  Growth temperature: 37°C
  Growth strain: DH5alpha
  Copy number: High Copy
Gene/Insert
  Gene/Insert name: IFP1.4
  Species: M. musculus (mouse)
  Cloning method: Restriction Enzyme; 5′ cloning site unknown (unknown if destroyed); 3′ cloning site unknown (unknown if destroyed)
Terms and licenses: Academic/Nonprofit Terms; Industry Terms: Not Available to Industry
How to cite: pRDAX-385 FLAG IFP1.4 was a gift from Gary Lewin (Addgene plasmid # 130135 ; http://n2t.net/addgene:130135 ; RRID:Addgene_130135)
